>Addgene plasmid #240406 | pETDuet-solo-NHis6-NocO-H279A | addgene full sequence | sequence record 478117 | Addgene NGS Result
GGGGAATTGTGAGCGGATAACAATTCCCCTCTAGAAATAATTTTGTTTAACTTTAAGAAGGAGATATACC
ATGGGCAGCAGCCATCACCATCATCACCACGGCAGCATTACTAGCAGTAATACTTCACCAATATCTCAAA
TTAATAAAGTTATCCCTCTCTTGGAAAAGAACTATGGAAATAACCTTGACTCAGACTACACTGAAAAAAT
CCAAGAACTAGATAGAAACTTTAACTATAGTGCCAACAGTAATGTTTTTTGGAGTGAACCAGAACACTCT
ATCCTTTATGGCACACCACTTTATGAACAAGCTTCTCTATCTCAAAAATTAGCACTCAATCACCTGCATT
GGGTATTGTTTTACAAGAGAGTTGCTGACAGTGAAACTGAGCTAATTCATTACAACACTATCACAGCAGA
TTGTCTCATGGCTGCAAATAGTGATCATAAAATGCTGGTGGAACTGTTAGCTCATGAAACTTACCAAGAA
CGTCAACATATTCATGCTTTTTCTCAAATAAATTATAAAACTACTAAAGCTTTACTAGGTAAAAAAGCTC
TAGTGAATCCCGTTTCTGATGAGACTACTGTACGGGAGCAGAAAAAGGATATATCTGCCAATTATATATC
CACTGCTGCCAACTTGCTCGCAATGATGCTCCCAGGTAAAAAGCAATCTCATGCCGATTCTGATAAATAT
TTGTCATTTCCTACCAACGGATTTTTTAATGGATTTTCAGGAAAATCAGATATATCAAGAAAACAGTTCT
TTTCAGATAATTGGAGAAGTTATCCATTCTTGGCTGCTAATTTTTATGCTGTGCGCTACATGGCTAATCT
ACTATTGAAAAACCATGAATTTGGTATACATTGCTACTTCAAAAAAATGCATAAAAATAATGAATTTATA
GCGAGTCCAACAGCTATATCTCACTATGCGTTTTTAGATGAAGCTTTTCATACAACCACTTCTCTATTTC
TTGGTCGAGACTTTCATAAATATTTACCAAAGCCATCAAGATATGAAAAATGGATTGCCAACTTAGCTAT
CTTACAGGCACAGCACGAAAACCTCAATGCTATTTCTGGAATATCTACCAACCGCTTTTTGAGTGATGGT
GATGTGATAATTTTTCTGATGAAACTCTTGCAGAGTCCTGTATTTGATATGTCGGCTCAGGAAGCAATTC
AGTGGATTGAAAAGTGCCTATGTTATGAGCATGAAGGATTTCATGTCAACCTGAAGGTACATAATAAACT
GTTATCAGAATTACGTAAGTTTGCATATCAACTAGACTACTTGTGGCCTGTAAATAAGGAAATGCGTGTA
ATGGCTTCAGGAGGTTCAATTAAGAAAGCGATCAAAAATAATATCAAAGCCTTTAATCAGTTTTCTATAG
CAATTTAATAAGCACATGGACTCGTCTACTAGCGCAGCTTAATTAACCTAGGCTGCTGCCACCGCTGAGC
AATAACTAGCATAACCCCTTGGGGCCTCTAAACGGGTCTTGAGGGGTTTTTTGCTGAAAGGAGGAACTAT
ATCCGGATTGGCGAATGGG
[124 nt withheld, positions 1560-1683]
C
[91 nt withheld, positions 1685-1775]
A
[49 nt withheld, positions 1777-1825]
CCTTTGACGTTGGAGTCCACGTTCTTT
[37 nt withheld, positions 1853-1889]
ACCCTATCTCGGTCTATTCTTTTGATTTATAAGGGATTTTGCCGATTTCGGCCTATTGGTTAAAAAATGA
GCTGATTTAACAAAAATTTAACGCGAATTTTAACAAAATATTAACGTTTACAATTTCTGGCGGCACGATG
GCATGAGATTATCAAAAAGGATCTTCACCTAGATCCTTTTAAATTAAAAATGAAGTTTTAAATCAATCTA
AAGTATATATGAGTAAACTTGGTCTGACAGTTACCAATGCTTAATCAGTGAGGCACCTATCTCAGCGATC
TGTCTATTTCGTTCATCCATAGTTGCCTGACTCCCCGTCGTGTAGATAACTACGATACGGGAGGGCTTAC
CATCTGGCCCCAGTGCTGCAATGATACCGCGAGACCCACGCTCACCGGCTCCAGATTTATCAGCAATAAA
CCAGCCAGCCGGAAGGGCCGAGCGCAGAAGTGGTCCTGCAACTTTATCCGCCTCCATCCAGTCTATTAAT
TGTTGCCGGGAAGCTAGAGTAAGTAGTTCGCCAGTTAATAGTTTGCGCAACGTTGTTGCCATTGCTACAG
GCATCGTGGTGTCACGCTCGTCGTTTGGTATGGCTTCATTCAGCTCCGGTTCCCAACGATCAAGGCGAGT
TACATGATCCCCCATGTTGTGCAAAAAAGCGGTTAGCTCCTTCGGTCCTCCGATCGTTGTCAGAAGTAAG
TTGGCCGCAGTGTTATCACTCATGGTTATGGCAGCACTGCATAATTCTCTTACTGTCATGCCATCCGTAA
GATGCTTTTCTGTGACTGGTGAGTACTCAACCAAGTCATTCTGAGAATAGTGTATGCGGCGACCGAGTTG
CTCTTGCCCGGCGTCAATACGGGATAATACCGCGCCACATAGCAGAACTTTAAAAGTGCTCATCATTGGA
AAACGTTCTTCGGGGCGAAAACTCTCAAGGATCTTACCGCTGTTGAGATCCAGTTCGATGTAACCCACTC
GTGCACCCAACTGATCTTCAGCATCTTTTACTTTCACCAGCGTTTCTGGGTGAGCAAAAACAGGAAGGCA
AAATGCCGCAAAAAAGGGAATAAGGGCGACACGGAAATGTTGAATACTCATACTCTTCCTTTTTCAATCA
TGATTGAAGCATTTATCAGGGTTATTGTCTCATGAGCGGATACATATTTGAATGTATTTAGAAAAATAAA
CAAATAGGTCATGACCAAAATCCCTTAACGTGAGTTTTCGTTCCACTGAGCGTCAGACCCCGTAGAAAAG
ATCAAAGGATCTTCTTGAGATCCTTTTTTTCTGCGCGTAATCTGCTGCTTGCAAACAAAAAAACCACCGC
TACCAGCGGTGGTTTGTTTGCCGGATCAAGAGCTACCAACTCTTTTTCCGAAGGTAACTGGCTTCAGCAG
AGCGCAGATACCAAATACTGTCCTTCTAGTGTAGCCGTAGTTAGGCCACCACTTCAAGAACTCTGTAGCA
CCGCCTACATACCTCGCTCTGCTAATCCTGTTACCAGTGGCTGCTGCCAGTGGCGATAAGTCGTGTCTTA
CCGGGTTGGACTCAAGACGATAGTTACCGGATAAGGCGCAGCGGTCGGGCTGAACGGGGGGTTCGTGCAC
ACAGCCCAGCTTGGAGCGAACGACCTACACCGAACTGAGATACCTACAGCGTGAGCTATGAGAAAGCGCC
ACGCTTCCCGAAGGGAGAAAGGCGGACAGGTATCCGGTAAGCGGCAGGGTCGGAACAGGAGAGCGCACGA
GGGAGCTTCCAGGGGGAAACGCCTGGTATCTTTATAGTCCTGTCGGGTTTCGCCACCTCTGACTTGAGCG
TCGATTTTTGTGATGCTCGTCAGGGGGGCGGAGCCTATGGAAAAACGCCAGCAACGCGGCCTTTTTACGG
TTCCTGGCCTTTTGCTGGCCTTTTGCTCACATGTTCTTTCCTGCGTTATCCCCTGATTCTGTGGATAACC
GTATTACCGCCTTTGAGTGAGCTGATACCGCTCGCCGCAGCCGAACGACCGAGCGCAGCGAGTCAGTGAG
CGAGGAAGCGGAAGAGCGCCTGATGCGGTATTTTCTCCTTACGCATCTGTGCGGTATTTCACACCGCAAT
GGTGCACTCTCAGTACAATCTGCTCTGATGCCGCATAGTTAAGCCAGTATACACTCCGCTATCGCTACGT
GACTGGGTCATGGCTGCGCCCCGACACCCGCCAACACCCGCTGACGCGCCCTGACGGGCTTGTCTGCTCC
CGGCATCCGCTTACAGACAAGCTGTGACCGTCTCCGGGAGCTGCATGTGTCAGAGGTTTTCACCGTCATC
ACCGAAACGCGCGAGGCAGCTGCGGTAAAGCTCATCAGCGTGGTCGTGAAGCGATTCACAGATGTCTGCC
TGTTCATCCGCGTCCAGCTCGTTGAGTTTCTCCAGAAGCGTTAATGTCTGGCTTCTGATAAAGCGGGCCA
TGTTAAGGGCGGTTTTTTCCTGTTTGGTCACTGATGCCTCCGTGTAAGGGGGATTTCTGTTCATGGGGGT
AATGATACCGATGAAACGAGAGAGGATGCTCACGATACGGGTTACTGATGATGAACATGCCCGGTTACTG
GAACGTTGTGAGGGTAAACAACTGGCGGTATGGATGCGGCGGGACCAGAGAAAAATCACTCAGGGTCAAT
GCCAGCGCTTCGTTAATACAGATGTAGGTGTTCCACAGGGTAGCCAGCAGCATCCTGCGATGCAGATCCG
GAACATAATGGTGCAGGGCGCTGACTTCCGCGTTTCCAGACTTTACGAAACACGGAAACCGAAGACCATT
CATGTTGTTGCTCAGGTCGCAGACGTTTTGCAGCAGCAGTCGCTTCACGTTCGCTCGCGTATCGGTGATT
CATTCTGCTAACCAGTAAGGCAACCCCGCCAGCCTAGCCGGGTCCTCAACGACAGGAGCACGATCATGCT
AGTCATGCCCCGCGCCCACCGGAAGGAGCTGACTGGGTTGAAGGCTCTCAAGGGCATCGGTCGAGATCCC
GGTGCCTAATGAGTGAGCTAACTTACATTAATTGCGTTGCGCTCACTGCCCGCTTTCCAGTCGGGAAACC
TGTCGTGCCAGCTGCATTAATGAATCGGCCAACGCGCGGGGAGAGGCGGTTTGCGTATTGGGCGCCAGGG
TGGTTTTTCTTTTCACCAGTGAGACGGGCAACAGCTGATTGCCCTTCACCGCCTGGCCCTGAGAGAGTTG
CAGCAAGCGGTCCACGCTGGTTTGCCCCAGCAGGCGAAAATCCTGTTTGATGGTGGTTAACGGCGGGATA
TAACATGAGCTGTCTTCGGTATCGTCGTATCCCACTACCGAGATGTCCGCACCAACGCGCAGCCCGGACT
CGGTAATGGCGCGCATTGCGCCCAGCGCCATCTGATCGTTGGCAACCAGCATCGCAGTGGGAACGATGCC
CTCATTCAGCATTTGCATGGTTTGTTGAAAACCGGACATGGCACTCCAGTCGCCTTCCCGTTCCGCTATC
GGCTGAATTTGATTGCGAGTGAGATATTTATGCCAGCCAGCCAGACGCAGACGCGCCGAGACAGAACTTA
ATGGGCCCGCTAACAGCGCGATTTGCTGGTGACCCAATGCGACCAGATGCTCCACGCCCAGTCGCGTACC
GTCTTCATGGGAGAAAATAATACTGTTGATGGGTGTCTGGTCAGAGACATCAAGAAATAACGCCGGAACA
TTAGTGCAGGCAGCTTCCACAGCAATGGCATCCTGGTCATCCAGCGGATAGTTAATGATCAGCCCACTGA
CGCGTTGCGCGAGAAGATTGTGCACCGCCGCTTTACAGGCTTCGACGCCGCTTCGTTCTACCATCGACAC
CACCACGCTGGCACCCAGTTGATCGGCGCGAGATTTAATCGCCGCGACAATTTGCGACGGCGCGTGCAGG
GCCAGACTGGAGGTGGCAACGCCAATCAGCAACGACTGTTTGCCCGCCAGTTGTTGTGCCACGCGGTTGG
GAATGTAATTCAGCTCCGCCATCGCCGCTTCCACTTTTTCCCGCGTTTTCGCAGAAACGTGGCTGGCCTG
GTTCACCACGCGGGAAACGGTCTGATAAGAGACACCGGCATACTCTGCGACATCGTATAACGTTACTGGT
TTCACATTCACCACCCTGAATTGACTCTCTTCCGGGCGCTATCATGCCATACCGCGAAAGGTTTTGCGCC
ATTCGATGGTGTCCGGGATCTCGACGCTCTCCCTTATGCGACTCCTGCATTAGGAAGCAGCCCAGTAGTA
GGTTGAGGCCGTTGAGCACCGCCGCCGCAAGGAATGGTGCATGCAAGGAGATGGCGCCCAACAGTCCCCC
GGCCACGGGGCCTGCCACCATACCCACGCCGAAACAAGCGCTCATGAGCCCGAAGTGGCGAGCCCGATCT
TCCCCATCGGTGATGTCGGCGATATAGGCGCCAGCAACCGCACCTGTGGCGCCGGTGATGCCGGCCACGA
TGCGTCCGGCGTAGAGGATCGAGATCGATCTCGATCCCGCGAAATTAATACGACTCACTATA
Features (pLannotate 1.2.2; 17 found; start..end, strand, type, name):
      3..27      +  protein_bind   lac operator: The lac repressor binds to the lac operator to inhibit transcription in E. coli. This inhibition can be relieved by adding lactose or isopropyl-β-D-thiogalactopyranoside (IPTG). lac repressor encoded by lacI
     42..64      +  RBS            RBS: efficient ribosome binding site from bacteriophage T7 gene 10 (Olins and Rangwala, 1989)
   1451..1468    +  CDS            SET1 (fragment): solubility-enhancement tag derived from T7 phage gene 10B
   1476..1523    +  terminator     T7 terminator: transcription terminator for bacteriophage T7 RNA polymerase
   1560..2015    +  rep_origin     f1 ori (sequence partly withheld): f1 bacteriophage origin of replication; arrow indicates direction of (+) strand synthesis
   2130..2990    -  CDS            AmpR: β-lactamase; bla; confers resistance to ampicillin, carbenicillin, and related antibiotics
   2991..3083    -  promoter       AmpR promoter: bla
   3164..3752    +  rep_origin     ori: high-copy-number ColE1/pMB1/pBR322/pUC origin of replication
   3938..4077    -  misc_feature   bom: basis of mobility region from pBR322
   4179..4370    -  CDS            rop: Rop protein, which maintains plasmids at low copy number; rop
   4387..4767    +  CDS            YPB1_ECOLX: Protein predicted: Swiss-Prot protein existence level 4. From Escherichia coli.
   4829..4893    -  CDS            TcR (fragment): tetracycline efflux protein; tet; confers resistance to tetracycline
   4908..4929    -  protein_bind   CAP binding site: CAP binding activates transcription in the presence of cAMP. E. coli catabolite activator protein
   4942..6024    -  CDS            lacI: lac repressor; lacI; The lac repressor binds to the lac operator to inhibit transcription in E. coli. This inhibition can be relieved by adding lactose or isopropyl-β-D-thiogalactopyranoside (IPTG).
   6025..6102    -  promoter       lacI promoter: lacI
   6110..6389    -  CDS            TcR (fragment): tetracycline efflux protein; tet; confers resistance to tetracycline
   6415..2       +  promoter       T7 promoter (across the origin): promoter for bacteriophage T7 RNA polymerase
