[The description below was written by a language model from this plasmid's Addgene catalogue record and pLannotate feature annotations shown in this document.]
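Description:
pETDuet-solo-NHis6-NocO-H279A is a bacterial expression plasmid of about 6.4 kb built on a pETDuet backbone and used to produce a point variant of the cyanobacterial halogenase NocO in E. coli. It is maintained through a ColE1/pBR322-type origin accompanied by the bom region and the rop gene, which together are characteristic of pET-family vectors and tend to moderate copy number (the catalogue lists copy number as unknown). Selection is by ampicillin via the β-lactamase gene and its own promoter. An f1 phage origin is also present, and short tetracycline-resistance fragments annotated around lacI are non-functional remnants of the pBR322 lineage.

The feature table shows a single expression cassette, consistent with the "solo" designation: a T7 promoter followed immediately by a lac operator, the T7 gene 10 ribosome binding site, an unannotated stretch that corresponds in position and length to the insert, and a T7 terminator. The plasmid-borne lacI gene supplies repressor, so transcription requires a host providing T7 RNA polymerase and is induced with IPTG. The insert itself was not recognised by the annotation tool. According to the catalogue it is the roughly 1.3 kb nocO gene (also called NodcylC) from Nodularia sp. 06071, cloned without its native start methionine behind a backbone-encoded N-terminal hexahistidine tag for affinity purification. Histidine 279, numbered according to the native sequence, is replaced by alanine; the plasmid was derived by mutagenesis of the wild-type construct. The variant is described as a diiron halogenase mutant, and it comes from biochemical work examining the enzyme's dimetal cofactor. The record does not state the specific role of this residue.
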