Addgene plasmid #240406: pETDuet-solo-NHis6-NocO-H279A
Purpose: expresses N-His tagged NocO H279A (diiron halogenase variant) from Nodularia sp. 06071 (mutation numbering based on amino acid position in native sequence), created from mutagenesis of WT plasmid
Depositing lab: Emily Balskus. Depositing organization: Harvard University. Publication: Biochemical Studies of a Cyanobacterial Halogenase Support the Involvement of a Dimetal Cofactor. Wang ML, Glasser NR, Nair MA, Krebs C, Martin Bollinger J Jr, Balskus EP. Biochemistry. 2025 May 20;64(10):2173-2180. doi: 10.1021/acs.biochem.4c00720. Epub 2025 Apr 29. PubMed 40300765.
Backbone
  Vector backbone: pETDuet
  Total vector size (bp): 6434
  Vector type: Bacterial Expression
Growth in bacteria
  Bacterial resistance: Ampicillin, 100 μg/mL
  Growth temperature: 37°C
  Growth strain: DH5alpha
  Copy number: Unknown
Gene/Insert
  Gene/Insert name: nocO (alt names: NodcylC; clyC)
  Species: Nodularia sp. 06071
  Insert size (bp): 1299
  Mutation: M1 of native sequence not included in insert, Histidine 279 of native sequence changed to Alanine
  GenBank ID: MW071172
  Promoter: T7
  Tag / fusion protein: His (N terminal on backbone)
  Cloning method: Other
  Sequencing primers: 5′ ATTACTAGCAGTAATACTTCACC
Terms and licenses: Academic/Nonprofit Terms; Industry Terms: Not Available to Industry
How to cite: pETDuet-solo-NHis6-NocO-H279A was a gift from Emily Balskus (Addgene plasmid # 240406 ; http://n2t.net/addgene:240406 ; RRID:Addgene_240406)
